>Addgene plasmid #113723 | pLenti6.2_mTurquoise2 | addgene full sequence | sequence record 218245 | Addgene NGS Result
AGGTGGCACTTTTCGGGGAAATGTGCGCGGAACCCCTATTTGTTTATTTTTCTAAATACATTCAAATATG
TATCCGCTCATGAGACAATAACCCTGATAAATGCTTCAATAATATTGAAAAAGGAAGAGTATGAGTATTC
AACATTTCCGTGTCGCCCTTATTCCCTTTTTTGCGGCATTTTGCCTTCCTGTTTTTGCTCACCCAGAAAC
GCTGGTGAAAGTAAAAGATGCTGAAGATCAGTTGGGTGCACGAGTGGGTTACATCGAACTGGATCTCAAC
AGCGGTAAGATCCTTGAGAGTTTTCGCCCCGAAGAACGTTTTCCAATGATGAGCACTTTTAAAGTTCTGC
TATGTGGCGCGGTATTATCCCGTATTGACGCCGGGCAAGAGCAACTCGGTCGCCGCATACACTATTCTCA
GAATGACTTGGTTGAGTACTCACCAGTCACAGAAAAGCATCTTACGGATGGCATGACAGTAAGAGAATTA
TGCAGTGCTGCCATAACCATGAGTGATAACACTGCGGCCAACTTACTTCTGACAACGATCGGAGGACCGA
AGGAGCTAACCGCTTTTTTGCACAACATGGGGGATCATGTAACTCGCCTTGATCGTTGGGAACCGGAGCT
GAATGAAGCCATACCAAACGACGAGCGTGACACCACGATGCCTGTAGCAATGGCAACAACGTTGCGCAAA
CTATTAACTGGCGAACTACTTACTCTAGCTTCCCGGCAACAATTAATAGACTGGATGGAGGCGGATAAAG
TTGCAGGACCACTTCTGCGCTCGGCCCTTCCGGCTGGCTGGTTTATTGCTGATAAATCTGGAGCCGGTGA
GCGTGGGTCTCGCGGTATCATTGCAGCACTGGGGCCAGATGGTAAGCCCTCCCGTATCGTAGTTATCTAC
ACGACGGGGAGTCAGGCAACTATGGATGAACGAAATAGACAGATCGCTGAGATAGGTGCCTCACTGATTA
AGCATTGGTAACTGTCAGACCAAGTTTACTCATATATACTTTAGATTGATTTAAAACTTCATTTTTAATT
TAAAAGGATCTAGGTGAAGATCCTTTTTGATAATCTCATGACCAAAATCCCTTAACGTGAGTTTTCGTTC
CACTGAGCGTCAGACCCCGTAGAAAAGATCAAAGGATCTTCTTGAGATCCTTTTTTTCTGCGCGTAATCT
GCTGCTTGCAAACAAAAAAACCACCGCTACCAGCGGTGGTTTGTTTGCCGGATCAAGAGCTACCAACTCT
TTTTCCGAAGGTAACTGGCTTCAGCAGAGCGCAGATACCAAATACTGTTCTTCTAGTGTAGCCGTAGTTA
GGCCACCACTTCAAGAACTCTGTAGCACCGCCTACATACCTCGCTCTGCTAATCCTGTTACCAGTGGCTG
CTGCCAGTGGCGATAAGTCGTGTCTTACCGGGTTGGACTCAAGACGATAGTTACCGGATAAGGCGCAGCG
GTCGGGCTGAACGGGGGGTTCGTGCACACAGCCCAGCTTGGAGCGAACGACCTACACCGAACTGAGATAC
CTACAGCGTGAGCTATGAGAAAGCGCCACGCTTCCCGAAGGGAGAAAGGCGGACAGGTATCCGGTAAGCG
GCAGGGTCGGAACAGGAGAGCGCACGAGGGAGCTTCCAGGGGGAAACGCCTGGTATCTTTATAGTCCTGT
CGGGTTTCGCCACCTCTGACTTGAGCGTCGATTTTTGTGATGCTCGTCAGGGGGGCGGAGCCTATGGAAA
AACGCCAGCAACGCGGCCTTTTTACGGTTCCTGGCCTTTTGCTGGCCTTTTGCTCACATGTTCTTTCCTG
CGTTATCCCCTGATTCTGTGGATAACCGTATTACCGCCTTTGAGTGAGCTGATACCGCTCGCCGCAGCCG
AACGACCGAGCGCAGCGAGTCAGTGAGCGAGGAAGCGGAAGAGCGCCCAATACGCAAACCGCCTCTCCCC
GCGCGTTGGCCGATTCATTAATGCAGCTGGCACGACAGGTTTCCCGACTGGAAAGCGGGCAGTGAGCGCA
ACGCAATTAATGTGAGTTAGCTCACTCATTAGGCACCCCAGGCTTTACACTTTATGCTTCCGGCTCGTAT
GTTGTGTGGAATTGTGAGCGGATAACAATTTCACACAGGAAACAGCTATGACCATGATTACGCCAAGCGC
GCAATTAACCCTCACTAAAGGGAACAAAAGCTGGAGCTGCAAGCTTAATGTAGTCTTATGCAATACTCTT
GTAGTCTTGCAACATGGTAACGATGAGTTAGCAACATGCCTTACAAGGAGAGAAAAAGCACCGTGCATGC
CGATTGGTGGAAGTAAGGTGGTACGATCGTGCCTTATTAGGAAGGCAACAGACGGGTCTGACATGGATTG
GACGAACCACTGAATTGCCGCATTGCAGAGATATTGTATTTAAGTGCCTAGCTCGATACATAAACGGGTC
TCTCTGGTTAGACCAGATCTGAGCCTGGGAGCTCTCTGGCTAACTAGGGAACCCACTGCTTAAGCCTCAA
TAAAGCTTGCCTTGAGTGCTTCAAGTAGTGTGTGCCCGTCTGTTGTGTGACTCTGGTAACTAGAGATCCC
TCAGACCCTTTTAGTCAGTGTGGAAAATCTCTAGCAGTGGCGCCCGAACAGGGACTTGAAAGCGAAAGGG
AAACCAGAGGAGCTCTCTCGACGCAGGACTCGGCTTGCTGAAGCGCGCACGGCAAGAGGCGAGGGGCGGC
GACTGGTGAGTACGCCAAAAATTTTGACTAGCGGAGGCTAGAAGGAGAGAGATGGGTGCGAGAGCGTCAG
TATTAAGCGGGGGAGAATTAGATCGCGATGGGAAAAAATTCGGTTAAGGCCAGGGGGAAAGAAAAAATAT
AAATTAAAACATATAGTATGGGCAAGCAGGGAGCTAGAACGATTCGCAGTTAATCCTGGCCTGTTAGAAA
CATCAGAAGGCTGTAGACAAATACTGGGACAGCTACAACCATCCCTTCAGACAGGATCAGAAGAACTTAG
ATCATTATATAATACAGTAGCAACCCTCTATTGTGTGCATCAAAGGATAGAGATAAAAGACACCAAGGAA
GCTTTAGACAAGATAGAGGAAGAGCAAAACAAAAGTAAGACCACCGCACAGCAAGCGGCCGCTGATCTTC
AGACCTGGAGGAGGAGATATGAGGGACAATTGGAGAAGTGAATTATATAAATATAAAGTAGTAAAAATTG
AACCATTAGGAGTAGCACCCACCAAGGCAAAGAGAAGAGTGGTGCAGAGAGAAAAAAGAGCAGTGGGAAT
AGGAGCTTTGTTCCTTGGGTTCTTGGGAGCAGCAGGAAGCACTATGGGCGCAGCGTCAATGACGCTGACG
GTACAGGCCAGACAATTATTGTCTGGTATAGTGCAGCAGCAGAACAATTTGCTGAGGGCTATTGAGGCGC
AACAGCATCTGTTGCAACTCACAGTCTGGGGCATCAAGCAGCTCCAGGCAAGAATCCTGGCTGTGGAAAG
ATACCTAAAGGATCAACAGCTCCTGGGGATTTGGGGTTGCTCTGGAAAACTCATTTGCACCACTGCTGTG
CCTTGGAATGCTAGTTGGAGTAATAAATCTCTGGAACAGATTTGGAATCACACGACCTGGATGGAGTGGG
ACAGAGAAATTAACAATTACACAAGCTTAATACACTCCTTAATTGAAGAATCGCAAAACCAGCAAGAAAA
GAATGAACAAGAATTATTGGAATTAGATAAATGGGCAAGTTTGTGGAATTGGTTTAACATAACAAATTGG
CTGTGGTATATAAAATTATTCATAATGATAGTAGGAGGCTTGGTAGGTTTAAGAATAGTTTTTGCTGTAC
TTTCTATAGTGAATAGAGTTAGGCAGGGATATTCACCATTATCGTTTCAGACCCACCTCCCAACCCCGAG
GGGACCCGACAGGCCCGAAGGAATAGAAGAAGAAGGTGGAGAGAGAGACAGAGACAGATCCATTCGATTA
GTGAACGGATCTCGACGGTATCGGTTAACTTTTAAAAGAAAAGGGGGGATTGGGGGGTACAGTGCAGGGG
AAAGAATAGTAGACATAATAGCAACAGACATACAAACTAAAGAATTACAAAAACAAATTACAAAATTCAA
AATTTTATCGATAAGCTTGGGAGTTCCGCGTTACATAACTTACGGTAAATGGCCCGCCTGGCTGACCGCC
CAACGACCCCCGCCCATTGACGTCAATAATGACGTATGTTCCCATAGTAACGCCAATAGGGACTTTCCAT
TGACGTCAATGGGTGGAGTATTTACGGTAAACTGCCCACTTGGCAGTACATCAAGTGTATCATATGCCAA
GTACGCCCCCTATTGACGTCAATGACGGTAAATGGCCCGCCTGGCATTATGCCCAGTACATGACCTTATG
GGACTTTCCTACTTGGCAGTACATCTACGTATTAGTCATCGCTATTACCATGGTGATGCGGTTTTGGCAG
TACATCAATGGGCGTGGATAGCGGTTTGACTCACGGGGATTTCCAAGTCTCCACCCCATTGACGTCAATG
GGAGTTTGTTTTGGCACCAAAATCAACGGGACTTTCCAAAATGTCGTAACAACTCCGCCCCATTGACGCA
AATGGGCGGTAGGCGTGTACGGTGGGAGGTCTATATAAGCAGAGCTCGTTTAGTGAACCGTCAGATCGCC
TGGAGACGCCATCCACGCTGTTTTGACCTCCATAGAAGACACCGACTCTAGAGATATCTTCGAAGGCGCG
CCACCATGGTGAGCAAGGGCGAGGAGCTGTTCACCGGGGTGGTGCCCATCCTGGTCGAGCTGGACGGCGA
CGTAAACGGCCACAAGTTCAGCGTGTCCGGCGAGGGCGAGGGCGATGCCACCTACGGCAAGCTGACCCTG
AAGTTCATCTGCACCACCGGCAAGCTGCCCGTGCCCTGGCCCACCCTCGTGACCACCCTGTCCTGGGGCG
TGCAGTGCTTCGCCCGCTACCCCGACCACATGAAGCAGCACGACTTCTTCAAGTCCGCCATGCCCGAAGG
CTACGTCCAGGAGCGCACCATCTTCTTCAAGGACGACGGCAACTACAAGACCCGCGCCGAGGTGAAGTTC
GAGGGCGACACCCTGGTGAACCGCATCGAGCTGAAGGGCATCGACTTCAAGGAGGACGGCAACATCCTGG
GGCACAAGCTGGAGTACAACTACTTTAGCGACAACGTCTATATCACCGCCGACAAGCAGAAGAACGGCAT
CAAGGCCAACTTCAAGATCCGCCACAACATCGAGGACGGCGGCGTGCAGCTCGCCGACCACTACCAGCAG
AACACCCCCATCGGCGACGGCCCCGTGCTGCTGCCCGACAACCACTACCTGAGCACCCAGTCCAAGCTGA
GCAAAGACCCCAACGAGAAGCGCGATCACATGGTCCTGCTGGAGTTCGTGACCGCCGCCGGGATCACTCT
CGGCATGGACGAGCTGTACAAGTAAAGCGGCCGCGTCGACAATCAACCTCTGGATTACAAAATTTGTGAA
AGATTGACTGGTATTCTTAACTATGTTGCTCCTTTTACGCTATGTGGATACGCTGCTTTAATGCCTTTGT
ATCATGCTATTGCTTCCCGTATGGCTTTCATTTTCTCCTCCTTGTATAAATCCTGGTTGCTGTCTCTTTA
TGAGGAGTTGTGGCCCGTTGTCAGGCAACGTGGCGTGGTGTGCACTGTGTTTGCTGACGCAACCCCCACT
GGTTGGGGCATTGCCACCACCTGTCAGCTCCTTTCCGGGACTTTCGCTTTCCCCCTCCCTATTGCCACGG
CGGAACTCATCGCCGCCTGCCTTGCCCGCTGCTGGACAGGGGCTCGGCTGTTGGGCACTGACAATTCCGT
GGTGTTGTCGGGGAAGCTGACGTCCTTTCCATGGCTGCTCGCCTGTGTTGCCACCTGGATTCTGCGCGGG
ACGTCCTTCTGCTACGTCCCTTCGGCCCTCAATCCAGCGGACCTTCCTTCCCGCGGCCTGCTGCCGGCTC
TGCGGCCTCTTCCGCGTCTTCGCCTTCGCCCTCAGACGAGTCGGATCTCCCTTTGGGCCGCCTCCCCGCC
TGGAATTCTACCGGGTAGGGGAGGCGCTTTTCCCAAGGCAGTCTGGAGCATGCGCTTTAGCAGCCCCGCT
GGGCACTTGGCGCTACACAAGTGGCCTCTGGCCTCGCACACATTCCACATCCACCGGTAGGCGCCAACCG
GCTCCGTTCTTTGGTGGCCCCTTCGCGCCACCTTCTACTCCTCCCCTAGTCAGGAAGTTCCCCCCCGCCC
CGCAGCTCGCGTCGTGCAGGACGTGACAAATGGAAGTAGCACGTCTCACTAGTCTCGTGCAGATGGACAG
CACCGCTGAGCAATGGAAGCGGGTAGGCCTTTGGGGCAGCGGCCAATAGCAGCTTTGCTCCTTCGCTTTC
TGGGCTCAGAGGCTGGGAAGGGGTGGGTCCGGGGGCGGGCTCAGGGGCGGGCTCAGGGGCGGGGCGGGCG
CCCGAAGGTCCTCCGGAGGCCCGGCATTCTGCACGCTTCAAAAGCGCACGTCTGCCGCGCTGTTCTCCTC
TTCCTCATCTCCGGGCCTTTCGACCTGCAGCCCAAGCTTACCATGACCGAGTACAAGCCCACGGTGCGCC
TCGCCACCCGCGACGACGTCCCCAGGGCCGTACGCACCCTCGCCGCCGCGTTCGCCGACTACCCCGCCAC
GCGCCACACCGTCGATCCGGACCGCCACATCGAGCGGGTCACCGAGCTGCAAGAACTCTTCCTCACGCGC
GTCGGGCTCGACATCGGCAAGGTGTGGGTCGCGGACGACGGCGCCGCGGTGGCGGTCTGGACCACGCCGG
AGAGCGTCGAAGCGGGGGCGGTGTTCGCCGAGATCGGCCCGCGCATGGCCGAGTTGAGCGGTTCCCGGCT
GGCCGCGCAGCAACAGATGGAAGGCCTCCTGGCGCCGCACCGGCCCAAGGAGCCCGCGTGGTTCCTGGCC
ACCGTCGGCGTCTCGCCCGACCACCAGGGCAAGGGTCTGGGCAGCGCCGTCGTGCTCCCCGGAGTGGAGG
CGGCCGAGCGCGCCGGGGTGCCCGCCTTCCTGGAGACCTCCGCGCCCCGCAACCTCCCCTTCTACGAGCG
GCTCGGCTTCACCGTCACCGCCGACGTCGAGGTGCCCGAAGGACCGCGCACCTGGTGCATGACCCGCAAG
CCCGGTGCCTGACGCCCGCCCCACGACCCGCAGCGCCCGACCGAAAGGAGCGCACGACCCCATGCATCTC
GAGGGCCCGGTACCTTTAAGACCAATGACTTACAAGGCAGCTGTAGATCTTAGCCACTTTTTAAAAGAAA
AGGGGGGACTGGAAGGGCTAGCTCACTCCCAACGAAGACAAGATCTGCTTTTTGCTTGTACTGGGTCTCT
CTGGTTAGACCAGATCTGAGCCTGGGAGCTCTCTGGCTAACTAGGGAACCCACTGCTTAAGCCTCAATAA
AGCTTGCCTTGAGTGCTTCAAGTAGTGTGTGCCCGTCTGTTGTGTGACTCTGGTAACTAGAGATCCCTCA
GACCCTTTTAGTCAGTGTGGAAAATCTCTAGCAGTAGTAGTTCATGTCATCTTATTATTCAGTATTTATA
ACTTGCAAAGAAATGAATATCAGAGAGTGAGAGGAACTTGTTTATTGCAGCTTATAATGGTTACAAATAA
AGCAATAGCATCACAAATTTCACAAATAAAGCATTTTTTTCACTGCATTCTAGTTGTGGTTTGTCCAAAC
TCATCAATGTATCTTATCATGTCTGGCTCTAGCTATCCCGCCCCTAACTCCGCCCATCCCGCCCCTAACT
CCGCCCAGTTCCGCCCATTCTCCGCCCCATGGCTGACTAATTTTTTTTATTTATGCAGAGGCCGAGGCCG
CCTCGGCCTCTGAGCTATTCCAGAAGTAGTGAGGAGGCTTTTTTGGAGGCCTAGGGACGTACCCAATTCG
CCCTATAGTGAGTCGTATTACGCGCGCTCACTGGCCGTCGTTTTACAACGTCGTGACTGGGAAAACCCTG
GCGTTACCCAACTTAATCGCCTTGCAGCACATCCCCCTTTCGCCAGCTGGCGTAATAGCGAAGAGGCCCG
CACCGATCGCCCTTCCCAACAGTTGCGCAGCCTGAATGGCGAATGGG
[124 nt withheld, positions 8168-8291]
C
[91 nt withheld, positions 8293-8383]
A
[49 nt withheld, positions 8385-8433]
CCTTTGACGTTGGAGTCCACGTTCTTT
[37 nt withheld, positions 8461-8497]
ACCCTATCTCGGTCTATTCTTTTGATTTATAAGGGATTTTGCCGATTTCGGCCTATTGGTTAAAAAATGA
GCTGATTTAACAAAAATTTAACGCGAATTTTAACAAAATATTAACGCTTACAATTT
Features (pLannotate 1.2.2; 28 found; start..end, strand, type, name):
     26..130     +  promoter       AmpR promoter: bla
    131..991     +  CDS            AmpR: β-lactamase; bla; confers resistance to ampicillin, carbenicillin, and related antibiotics
   1162..1750    +  rep_origin     ori: high-copy-number ColE1/pMB1/pBR322/pUC origin of replication
   1933..2025    +  CDS            lacI (fragment): lac repressor; lacI; The lac repressor binds to the lac operator to inhibit transcription in E. coli. This inhibition can be relieved by adding lactose or isopropyl-β-D-thiogalactopyranoside (IPTG).
   2038..2059    +  protein_bind   CAP binding site: CAP binding activates transcription in the presence of cAMP. E. coli catabolite activator protein
   2074..2104    +  promoter       lac promoter: promoter for the E. coli lac operon
   2112..2128    +  protein_bind   lac operator: The lac repressor binds to the lac operator to inhibit transcription in E. coli. This inhibition can be relieved by adding lactose or isopropyl-β-D-thiogalactopyranoside (IPTG). lac repressor encoded by lacI
   2173..2191    +  promoter       T3 promoter: promoter for bacteriophage T3 RNA polymerase
   2219..2445    +  promoter       RSV promoter: Rous sarcoma virus enhancer/promoter
   2446..2626    +  LTR            5' LTR (truncated): truncated 5' long terminal repeat (LTR) from HIV-1
   2673..2798    +  misc_feature   HIV-1 Ψ: packaging signal of human immunodeficiency virus type 1
   2782..3145    +  CDS            HIV-1 gag (fragment): gag protein from human immunodeficiency virus 1; gag
   3291..3524    +  misc_feature   RRE: The Rev response element (RRE) of HIV-1 allows for Rev-dependent mRNA export from the nucleus to the cytoplasm.
   3901..4001    +  CDS            Rev (fragment): human immunodeficiency virus 1 (HIV-1) Rev protein; rev; enhances nuclear export of unspliced and incompletely spliced viral mRNAs
   4020..4136    +  misc_feature   cPPT/CTS: central polypurine tract and central termination sequence of HIV-1
   4159..4462    +  enhancer       CMV enhancer: human cytomegalovirus immediate early enhancer
   4463..4666    +  promoter       CMV promoter: human cytomegalovirus (CMV) immediate early promoter
   4766..5485    +  CDS            mTurquoise2: enhanced monomeric variant of CFP (Goedhart et al., 2012) mammalian codon-optimized
   5501..6089    +  misc_feature   WPRE: woodchuck hepatitis virus posttranscriptional regulatory element
   6103..6602    +  promoter       PGK promoter: mouse phosphoglycerate kinase 1 promoter
   6623..7222    +  CDS            PuroR: puromycin N-acetyltransferase; pac from Streptomyces alboniger; confers resistance to puromycin
   7290..7427    +  CDS            nef (fragment): NEF_HV1LA - Experimental evidence at protein level: Swiss-Prot protein existence level 1. Extracellular Nef protein targets CD4(+) T-lymphocytes for apoptosis by interacting with CXCR4 surface receptors. From Human immunodeficiency virus type 1 group M subtype B (isolate Lai) (HIV-1).
   7413..7593    +  LTR            5' LTR (truncated): truncated 5' long terminal repeat (LTR) from HIV-1
   7665..7786    +  polyA_signal   SV40 poly(A) signal: SV40 polyadenylation signal
   7826..7961    +  rep_origin     SV40 ori: SV40 origin of replication
   7982..8000    -  promoter       T7 promoter: promoter for bacteriophage T7 RNA polymerase
   8008..8163    +  CDS            lacZα (fragment): LacZα fragment of β-galactosidase; lacZ fragment
   8168..8596    +  rep_origin     f1 ori (sequence partly withheld): f1 bacteriophage origin of replication; arrow indicates direction of (+) strand synthesis
