[The description below was written by a language model from this plasmid's Addgene catalogue record and pLannotate feature annotations shown in this document.]
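Description:
pLenti6.2_mTurquoise2 is a lentiviral mammalian expression plasmid of about 8.6 kb that delivers the cyan fluorescent protein mTurquoise2, an enhanced monomeric CFP variant with mammalian-optimised codons. It is maintained in E. coli through a high-copy ColE1/pUC-type origin and an ampicillin resistance gene (β-lactamase under its own promoter). An f1 origin, an SV40 origin, T3 and T7 promoters and remnants of the lac region (lac promoter/operator, lacI and lacZα fragments) are carried over from the backbone.

The transfer cassette starts with an RSV promoter fused to a truncated HIV-1 5' LTR, an arrangement that drives genomic RNA synthesis in packaging cells without requiring Tat. It continues with the Ψ packaging signal, a gag fragment, the Rev response element for Rev-dependent nuclear export, and the cPPT/CTS element, which aids nuclear import of the viral genome. Within this frame, the CMV enhancer/promoter drives the 720 bp mTurquoise2 ORF, followed by a WPRE to boost transcript stability and expression. A separate mouse PGK promoter expresses puromycin N-acetyltransferase, so transduced cells can be selected with puromycin. The cassette ends in a second truncated LTR (annotated by the software as a 5' LTR, but occupying the 3' position) followed by an SV40 polyadenylation signal.

According to the record, the backbone and ORF were taken from two earlier plasmids and recombined, with the ORF cloned between retained XbaI and SalI sites. A few extra restriction sites were added at the 5' end of the ORF as a small multiple cloning site, so the plasmid can be used either to label cells stably with mTurquoise2 or as a starting point for fusion proteins.
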