Addgene plasmid #113723: pLenti6.2_mTurquoise2
Purpose: Expresses the fluorescent protein mTurquoise2 in a lentiviral backbone
Depositing lab: Vanessa LaPointe. Depositing organization: Maastricht University, Faculty of Health. Medicine and Life Sciences/MERLN Institute.
Backbone
  Vector backbone: pLenti6.2
  Backbone size w/o insert (bp): 7892
  Total vector size (bp): 8612
  Vector type: Mammalian Expression, Lentiviral
  Selectable markers: Puromycin
Growth in bacteria
  Bacterial resistance: Ampicillin, 100 μg/mL
  Growth temperature: 37°C
  Growth strain: NEB Stable
  Copy number: High Copy
Gene/Insert
  Gene/Insert name: mTurquoise2 (alt name: mTq2)
  Species: Synthetic
  Insert size (bp): 720
  Promoter: CMV
  Cloning method: Restriction Enzyme; 5′ cloning site XbaI (not destroyed); 3′ cloning site SalI (not destroyed)
  Sequencing primers: 5′ CGCAAATGGGCGGTAGGCGTG; 3′ CATAGCGTAAAAGGAGCAACA
Resource information
  A portion of this plasmid was derived from a plasmid made by: The pLenti6.2 backbone and ORF was isolated from the vector #17448 and #98837 respectively bought from Addgene. Both parts were excised from their original plasmids and recloned resulting in the current plasmid. In addition a few additional RE sites were introduced at the 5` end of the ORF generating a small multiple cloning site was inserted that can be used to create fusion proteins.
Terms and licenses: Academic/Nonprofit Terms; Industry Terms: Not Available to Industry
How to cite: pLenti6.2_mTurquoise2 was a gift from Vanessa LaPointe (Addgene plasmid # 113723 ; http://n2t.net/addgene:113723 ; RRID:Addgene_113723)
